>Addgene plasmid #76102 | MAP3K15 gRNA (BRDN0001146305) | addgene full sequence | sequence record 185188 | Addgene Assembled Sequence
CCCGGGTGCAAAGATGGATAAAGTTTTAAACAGAGAGGAATCTTTGCAGCTAATGGACCTTCTAGGTCTT
GAAAGGAGTGGGAATTGGCTCCGGTGCCCGTCAGTGGGCAGAGCGCACATCGCCCACAGTCCCCGAGAAG
TTGGGGGGAGGGGTCGGCAATTGATCCGGTGCCTAGAGAAGGTGGCGCGGGGTAAACTGGGAAAGTGATG
TCGTGTACTGGCTCCGCCTTTTTCCCGAGGGTGGGGGAGAACCGTATATAAGTGCAGTAGTCGCCGTGAA
CGTTCTTTTTCGCAACGGGTTTGCCGCCAGAACACAGGTAAGTGCCGTGTGTGGTTCCCGCGGGCCTGGC
CTCTTTACGGGTTATGGCCCTTGCGTGCCTTGAATTACTTCCACCTGGCTGCAGTACGTGATTCTTGATC
CCGAGCTTCGGGTTGGAAGTGGGTGGGAGAGTTCGAGGCCTTGCGCTTAAGGAGCCCCTTCGCCTCGTGC
TTGAGTTGAGGCCTGGCCTGGGCGCTGGGGCCGCCGCGTGCGAATCTGGTGGCACCTTCGCGCCTGTCTC
GCTGCTTTCGATAAGTCTCTAGCCATTTAAAATTTTTGATGACCTGCTGCGACGCTTTTTTTCTGGCAAG
ATAGTCTTGTAAATGCGGGCCAAGATCTGCACACTGGTATTTCGGTTTTTGGGGCCGCGGGCGGCGACGG
GGCCCGTGCGTCCCAGCGCACATGTTCGGCGAGGCGGGGCCTGCGAGCGCGGCCACCGAGAATCGGACGG
GGGTAGTCTCAAGCTGGCCGGCCTGCTCTGGTGCCTGGCCTCGCGCCGCCGTGTATCGCCCCGCCCTGGG
CGGCAAGGCTGGCCCGGTCGGCACCAGTTGCGTGAGCGGAAAGATGGCCGCTTCCCGGCCCTGCTGCAGG
GAGCTCAAAATGGAGGACGCGGCGCTCGGGAGAGCGGGCGGGTGAGTCACCCACACAAAGGAAAAGGGCC
TTTCCGTCCTCAGCCGTCGCTTCATGTGACTCCACGGAGTACCGGGCGCCGTCCAGGCACCTCGATTAGT
TCTCGAGCTTTTGGAGTACGTCGTCTTTAGGTTGGGGGGAGGGGTTTTATGCGATGGAGTTTCCCCACAC
TGAGTGGGTGGAGACTGAAGTTAGGCCAGCTTGGCACTTGATGTAATTCTCCTTGGAATTTGCCCTTTTT
GAGTTTGGATCTTGGTTCATTCTCAAGCCTCAGACAGTGGTTCAAAGTTTTTTTCTTCCATTTCAGGTGT
CGTGACGTACGGCCACCATGACCGAGTACAAGCCCACGGTGCGCCTCGCCACCCGCGACGACGTCCCCAG
GGCCGTACGCACCCTCGCCGCCGCGTTCGCCGACTACCCCGCCACGCGCCACACCGTCGATCCGGACCGC
CACATCGAGCGGGTCACCGAGCTGCAAGAACTCTTCCTCACGCGCGTCGGGCTCGACATCGGCAAGGTGT
GGGTCGCGGACGACGGCGCCGCCGTGGCGGTCTGGACCACGCCGGAGAGCGTCGAAGCGGGGGCGGTGTT
CGCCGAGATCGGCCCGCGCATGGCCGAGTTGAGCGGTTCCCGGCTGGCCGCGCAGCAACAGATGGAAGGC
CTCCTGGCGCCGCACCGGCCCAAGGAGCCCGCGTGGTTCCTGGCCACCGTCGGAGTCTCGCCCGACCACC
AGGGCAAGGGTCTGGGCAGCGCCGTCGTGCTCCCCGGAGTGGAGGCGGCCGAGCGCGCCGGGGTGCCCGC
CTTCCTGGAGACCTCCGCGCCCCGCAACCTCCCCTTCTACGAGCGGCTCGGCTTCACCGTCACCGCCGAC
GTCGAGGTGCCCGAAGGACCGCGCACCTGGTGCATGACCCGCAAGCCCGGTGCCTGAACGCGTTAAGTCG
ACAATCAACCTCTGGATTACAAAATTTGTGAAAGATTGACTGGTATTCTTAACTATGTTGCTCCTTTTAC
GCTATGTGGATACGCTGCTTTAATGCCTTTGTATCATGCTATTGCTTCCCGTATGGCTTTCATTTTCTCC
TCCTTGTATAAATCCTGGTTGCTGTCTCTTTATGAGGAGTTGTGGCCCGTTGTCAGGCAACGTGGCGTGG
TGTGCACTGTGTTTGCTGACGCAACCCCCACTGGTTGGGGCATTGCCACCACCTGTCAGCTCCTTTCCGG
GACTTTCGCTTTCCCCCTCCCTATTGCCACGGCGGAACTCATCGCCGCCTGCCTTGCCCGCTGCTGGACA
GGGGCTCGGCTGTTGGGCACTGACAATTCCGTGGTGTTGTCGGGGAAATCATCGTCCTTTCCTTGGCTGC
TCGCCTGTGTTGCCACCTGGATTCTGCGCGGGACGTCCTTCTGCTACGTCCCTTCGGCCCTCAATCCAGC
GGACCTTCCTTCCCGCGGCCTGCTGCCGGCTCTGCGGCCTCTTCCGCGTCTTCGCCTTCGCCCTCAGACG
AGTCGGATCTCCCTTTGGGCCGCCTCCCCGCGTCGACTTTAAGACCAATGACTTACAAGGCAGCTGTAGA
TCTTAGCCACTTTTTAAAAGAAAAGGGGGGACTGGAAGGGCTAATTCACTCCCAACGAAGACAAGATCTG
CTTTTTGCTTGTACTGGGTCTCTCTGGTTAGACCAGATCTGAGCCTGGGAGCTCTCTGGCTAACTAGGGA
ACCCACTGCTTAAGCCTCAATAAAGCTTGCCTTGAGTGCTTCAAGTAGTGTGTGCCCGTCTGTTGTGTGA
CTCTGGTAACTAGAGATCCCTCAGACCCTTTTAGTCAGTGTGGAAAATCTCTAGCAGTACGTATAGTAGT
TCATGTCATCTTATTATTCAGTATTTATAACTTGCAAAGAAATGAATATCAGAGAGTGAGAGGAACTTGT
TTATTGCAGCTTATAATGGTTACAAATAAAGCAATAGCATCACAAATTTCACAAATAAAGCATTTTTTTC
ACTGCATTCTAGTTGTGGTTTGTCCAAACTCATCAATGTATCTTATCATGTCTGGCTCTAGCTATCCCGC
CCCTAACTCCGCCCATCCCGCCCCTAACTCCGCCCAGTTCCGCCCATTCTCCGCCCCATGGCTGACTAAT
TTTTTTTATTTATGCAGAGGCCGAGGCCGCCTCGGCCTCTGAGCTATTCCAGAAGTAGTGAGGAGGCTTT
TTTGGAGGCCTAGGGACGTACCCAATTCGCCCTATAGTGAGTCGTATTACGCGCGCTCACTGGCCGTCGT
TTTACAACGTCGTGACTGGGAAAACCCTGGCGTTACCCAACTTAATCGCCTTGCAGCACATCCCCCTTTC
GCCAGCTGGCGTAATAGCGAAGAGGCCCGCACCGATCGCCCTTCCCAACAGTTGCGCAGCCTGAATGGCG
AATGGG
[124 nt withheld, positions 3367-3490]
C
[91 nt withheld, positions 3492-3582]
A
[49 nt withheld, positions 3584-3632]
CCTTTGACGTTGGAGTCCACGTTCTTT
[37 nt withheld, positions 3660-3696]
ACCCTATCTCGGTCTATTCTTTTGATTTATAAGGGATTTTGCCGATTTCGGCCTATTGGTTAAAAAATGA
GCTGATTTAACAAAAATTTAACGCGAATTTTAACAAAATATTAACGCTTACAATTTAGGTGGCACTTTTC
GGGGAAATGTGCGCGGAACCCCTATTTGTTTATTTTTCTAAATACATTCAAATATGTATCCGCTCATGAG
ACAATAACCCTGATAAATGCTTCAATAATATTGAAAAAGGAAGAGTATGAGTATTCAACATTTCCGTGTC
GCCCTTATTCCCTTTTTTGCGGCATTTTGCCTTCCTGTTTTTGCTCACCCAGAAACGCTGGTGAAAGTAA
AAGATGCTGAAGATCAGTTGGGTGCACGAGTGGGTTACATCGAACTGGATCTCAACAGCGGTAAGATCCT
TGAGAGTTTTCGCCCCGAAGAACGTTTTCCAATGATGAGCACTTTTAAAGTTCTGCTATGTGGCGCGGTA
TTATCCCGTATTGACGCCGGGCAAGAGCAACTCGGTCGCCGCATACACTATTCTCAGAATGACTTGGTTG
AGTACTCACCAGTCACAGAAAAGCATCTTACGGATGGCATGACAGTAAGAGAATTATGCAGTGCTGCCAT
AACCATGAGTGATAACACTGCGGCCAACTTACTTCTGACAACGATCGGAGGACCGAAGGAGCTAACCGCT
TTTTTGCACAACATGGGGGATCATGTAACTCGCCTTGATCGTTGGGAACCGGAGCTGAATGAAGCCATAC
CAAACGACGAGCGTGACACCACGATGCCTGTAGCAATGGCAACAACGTTGCGCAAACTATTAACTGGCGA
ACTACTTACTCTAGCTTCCCGGCAACAATTAATAGACTGGATGGAGGCGGATAAAGTTGCAGGACCACTT
CTGCGCTCGGCCCTTCCGGCTGGCTGGTTTATTGCTGATAAATCTGGAGCCGGTGAGCGTGGGTCTCGCG
GTATCATTGCAGCACTGGGGCCAGATGGTAAGCCCTCCCGTATCGTAGTTATCTACACGACGGGGAGTCA
GGCAACTATGGATGAACGAAATAGACAGATCGCTGAGATAGGTGCCTCACTGATTAAGCATTGGTAACTG
TCAGACCAAGTTTACTCATATATACTTTAGATTGATTTAAAACTTCATTTTTAATTTAAAAGGATCTAGG
TGAAGATCCTTTTTGATAATCTCATGACCAAAATCCCTTAACGTGAGTTTTCGTTCCACTGAGCGTCAGA
CCCCGTAGAAAAGATCAAAGGATCTTCTTGAGATCCTTTTTTTCTGCGCGTAATCTGCTGCTTGCAAACA
AAAAAACCACCGCTACCAGCGGTGGTTTGTTTGCCGGATCAAGAGCTACCAACTCTTTTTCCGAAGGTAA
CTGGCTTCAGCAGAGCGCAGATACCAAATACTGTTCTTCTAGTGTAGCCGTAGTTAGGCCACCACTTCAA
GAACTCTGTAGCACCGCCTACATACCTCGCTCTGCTAATCCTGTTACCAGTGGCTGCTGCCAGTGGCGAT
AAGTCGTGTCTTACCGGGTTGGACTCAAGACGATAGTTACCGGATAAGGCGCAGCGGTCGGGCTGAACGG
GGGGTTCGTGCACACAGCCCAGCTTGGAGCGAACGACCTACACCGAACTGAGATACCTACAGCGTGAGCT
ATGAGAAAGCGCCACGCTTCCCGAAGGGAGAAAGGCGGACAGGTATCCGGTAAGCGGCAGGGTCGGAACA
GGAGAGCGCACGAGGGAGCTTCCAGGGGGAAACGCCTGGTATCTTTATAGTCCTGTCGGGTTTCGCCACC
TCTGACTTGAGCGTCGATTTTTGTGATGCTCGTCAGGGGGGCGGAGCCTATGGAAAAACGCCAGCAACGC
GGCCTTTTTACGGTTCCTGGCCTTTTGCTGGCCTTTTGCTCACATGTTCTTTCCTGCGTTATCCCCTGAT
TCTGTGGATAACCGTATTACCGCCTTTGAGTGAGCTGATACCGCTCGCCGCAGCCGAACGACCGAGCGCA
GCGAGTCAGTGAGCGAGGAAGCGGAAGAGCGCCCAATACGCAAACCGCCTCTCCCCGCGCGTTGGCCGAT
TCATTAATGCAGCTGGCACGACAGGTTTCCCGACTGGAAAGCGGGCAGTGAGCGCAACGCAATTAATGTG
AGTTAGCTCACTCATTAGGCACCCCAGGCTTTACACTTTATGCTTCCGGCTCGTATGTTGTGTGGAATTG
TGAGCGGATAACAATTTCACACAGGAAACAGCTATGACCATGATTACGCCAAGCGCGCAATTAACCCTCA
CTAAAGGGAACAAAAGCTGGAGCTGCAAGCTTAATGTAGTCTTATGCAATACTCTTGTAGTCTTGCAACA
TGGTAACGATGAGTTAGCAACATGCCTTACAAGGAGAGAAAAAGCACCGTGCATGCCGATTGGTGGAAGT
AAGGTGGTACGATCGTGCCTTATTAGGAAGGCAACAGACGGGTCTGACATGGATTGGACGAACCACTGAA
TTGCCGCATTGCAGAGATATTGTATTTAAGTGCCTAGCTCGATACATAAACGGGTCTCTCTGGTTAGACC
AGATCTGAGCCTGGGAGCTCTCTGGCTAACTAGGGAACCCACTGCTTAAGCCTCAATAAAGCTTGCCTTG
AGTGCTTCAAGTAGTGTGTGCCCGTCTGTTGTGTGACTCTGGTAACTAGAGATCCCTCAGACCCTTTTAG
TCAGTGTGGAAAATCTCTAGCAGTGGCGCCCGAACAGGGACTTGAAAGCGAAAGGGAAACCAGAGGAGCT
CTCTCGACGCAGGACTCGGCTTGCTGAAGCGCGCACGGCAAGAGGCGAGGGGCGGCGACTGGTGAGTACG
CCAAAAATTTTGACTAGCGGAGGCTAGAAGGAGAGAGATGGGTGCGAGAGCGTCAGTATTAAGCGGGGGA
GAATTAGATCGCGATGGGAAAAAATTCGGTTAAGGCCAGGGGGAAAGAAAAAATATAAATTAAAACATAT
AGTATGGGCAAGCAGGGAGCTAGAACGATTCGCAGTTAATCCTGGCCTGTTAGAAACATCAGAAGGCTGT
AGACAAATACTGGGACAGCTACAACCATCCCTTCAGACAGGATCAGAAGAACTTAGATCATTATATAATA
CAGTAGCAACCCTCTATTGTGTGCATCAAAGGATAGAGATAAAAGACACCAAGGAAGCTTTAGACAAGAT
AGAGGAAGAGCAAAACAAAAGTAAGACCACCGCACAGCAAGCGGCCGCTGATCTTCAGACCTGGAGGAGG
AGATATGAGGGACAATTGGAGAAGTGAATTATATAAATATAAAGTAGTAAAAATTGAACCATTAGGAGTA
GCACCCACCAAGGCAAAGAGAAGAGTGGTGCAGAGAGAAAAAAGAGCAGTGGGAATAGGAGCTTTGTTCC
TTGGGTTCTTGGGAGCAGCAGGAAGCACTATGGGCGCAGCGTCAATGACGCTGACGGTACAGGCCAGACA
ATTATTGTCTGGTATAGTGCAGCAGCAGAACAATTTGCTGAGGGCTATTGAGGCGCAACAGCATCTGTTG
CAACTCACAGTCTGGGGCATCAAGCAGCTCCAGGCAAGAATCCTGGCTGTGGAAAGATACCTAAAGGATC
AACAGCTCCTGGGGATTTGGGGTTGCTCTGGAAAACTCATTTGCACCACTGCTGTGCCTTGGAATGCTAG
TTGGAGTAATAAATCTCTGGAACAGATTTGGAATCACACGACCTGGATGGAGTGGGACAGAGAAATTAAC
AATTACACAAGCTTAATACACTCCTTAATTGAAGAATCGCAAAACCAGCAAGAAAAGAATGAACAAGAAT
TATTGGAATTAGATAAATGGGCAAGTTTGTGGAATTGGTTTAACATAACAAATTGGCTGTGGTATATAAA
ATTATTCATAATGATAGTAGGAGGCTTGGTAGGTTTAAGAATAGTTTTTGCTGTACTTTCTATAGTGAAT
AGAGTTAGGCAGGGATATTCACCATTATCGTTTCAGACCCACCTCCCAACCCCGAGGGGACCCAGAGAGG
GCCTATTTCCCATGATTCCTTCATATTTGCATATACGATACAAGGCTGTTAGAGAGATAATTAGAATTAA
TTTGACTGTAAACACAAAGATATTAGTACAAAATACGTGACGTAGAAAGTAATAATTTCTTGGGTAGTTT
GCAGTTTTAAAATTATGTTTTAAAATGGACTATCATATGCTTACCGTAACTTGAAAGTATTTCGATTTCT
TGGCTTTATATATCTTGTGGAAAGGACGAAACACCGCCAGGTACTGAACGATATTGGTTTTAGAGCTAGA
AATAGCAAGTTAAAATAAGGCTAGTCCGTTATCAACTTGAAAAAGTGGCACCGAGTCGGTGCTTTTTTAA
GCTTGGCGTAACTAGATCTTGAGACAAATGGCAGTATTCATCCACAATTTTAAAAGAAAAGGGGGGATTG
GGGGGTACAGTGCAGGGGAAAGAATAGTAGACATAATAGCAACAGACATACAAACTAAAGAATTACAAAA
ACAAATTACAAAAATTCAAAATTTTCGGGTTTATTACAGGGACAGCAGAGATCCACTTTGGCGCCGGCTC
GAGGGGG
Features (pLannotate 1.2.2; 29 found; start..end, strand, type, name):
     14..80      +  CDS            small t antigen (fragment): SV40 (simian virus 40) small t antigen
    106..317     +  promoter       EF-1α core promoter: core promoter for human elongation factor EF-1α
    318..1256    +  intron         EF-1α intron A: intron upstream of the start codon of human EF-1α
   1278..1877    +  CDS            PuroR (fragment): puromycin N-acetyltransferase; pac from Streptomyces; confers resistance to puromycin
   1893..2481    +  misc_feature   WPRE: woodchuck hepatitis virus posttranscriptional regulatory element
   2532..2551    +  misc_feature   cPPT/CTS (fragment): central polypurine tract and central termination sequence of HIV-1
   2553..2786    +  LTR            3' LTR (ΔU3): self-inactivating 3' long terminal repeat (LTR) from HIV-1
   2864..2985    +  polyA_signal   SV40 poly(A) signal: SV40 polyadenylation signal
   3025..3160    +  rep_origin     SV40 ori: SV40 origin of replication
   3181..3199    -  promoter       T7 promoter: promoter for bacteriophage T7 RNA polymerase
   3207..3362    +  CDS            lacZα (fragment): LacZα fragment of β-galactosidase; lacZ fragment
   3367..3795    +  rep_origin     f1 ori (sequence partly withheld): f1 bacteriophage origin of replication; arrow indicates direction of (+) strand synthesis
   3848..3952    +  promoter       AmpR promoter: bla
   3953..4813    +  CDS            AmpR: β-lactamase; bla; confers resistance to ampicillin, carbenicillin, and related antibiotics
   4984..5572    +  rep_origin     ori: high-copy-number ColE1/pMB1/pBR322/pUC origin of replication
   5755..5847    +  CDS            lacI (fragment): lac repressor; lacI; The lac repressor binds to the lac operator to inhibit transcription in E. coli. This inhibition can be relieved by adding lactose or isopropyl-β-D-thiogalactopyranoside (IPTG).
   5860..5881    +  protein_bind   CAP binding site: CAP binding activates transcription in the presence of cAMP. E. coli catabolite activator protein
   5896..5926    +  promoter       lac promoter: promoter for the E. coli lac operon
   5934..5950    +  protein_bind   lac operator: The lac repressor binds to the lac operator to inhibit transcription in E. coli. This inhibition can be relieved by adding lactose or isopropyl-β-D-thiogalactopyranoside (IPTG). lac repressor encoded by lacI
   5995..6013    +  promoter       T3 promoter: promoter for bacteriophage T3 RNA polymerase
   6041..6267    +  promoter       RSV promoter: Rous sarcoma virus enhancer/promoter
   6268..6448    +  LTR            5' LTR (truncated): truncated 5' long terminal repeat (LTR) from HIV-1
   6495..6620    +  misc_feature   HIV-1 Ψ: packaging signal of human immunodeficiency virus type 1
   6604..6967    +  CDS            HIV-1 gag (fragment): gag protein from human immunodeficiency virus 1; gag
   7113..7346    +  misc_feature   RRE: The Rev response element (RRE) of HIV-1 allows for Rev-dependent mRNA export from the nucleus to the cytoplasm.
   7723..7749    +  CDS            Rev (fragment): human immunodeficiency virus 1 (HIV-1) Rev protein; rev; enhances nuclear export of unspliced and incompletely spliced viral mRNAs
   7753..7993    +  promoter       U6 promoter: RNA polymerase III promoter for human U6 snRNA
   8023..8098    +  misc_RNA       gRNA scaffold: guide RNA scaffold for the Streptococcus pyogenes CRISPR/Cas9 system
   8154..8271    +  misc_feature   cPPT/CTS: central polypurine tract and central termination sequence of HIV-1
