[The description below was written by a language model from this plasmid's Addgene catalogue record and pLannotate feature annotations shown in this document.]
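Description:
MAP3K15 gRNA (BRDN0001146305) is a third-generation lentiviral CRISPR guide plasmid built on the lentiGuide-Puro backbone, carrying a single guide RNA directed against human MAP3K15 (also known as ASK3), designed against the transcript NM_001001671.3. It is propagated in E. coli as a high-copy plasmid through a ColE1/pUC-type origin with ampicillin selection from the β-lactamase gene. The bacterial backbone also retains an f1 origin, an SV40 origin and poly(A) signal, and remnants of lac and T7/T3 promoter elements.

The lentiviral transfer cassette begins with an RSV promoter fused to a truncated HIV-1 5' LTR, which drives Tat-independent genomic RNA production in packaging cells. This is followed by the Ψ packaging signal with a partial gag sequence and the Rev response element for Rev-dependent nuclear export. Within the viral genome, a human U6 RNA polymerase III promoter transcribes the targeting spacer joined to the Streptococcus pyogenes Cas9 guide scaffold. Next comes a cPPT/CTS element, which aids nuclear import of the viral genome. An EF-1α core promoter with its first intron then expresses puromycin N-acetyltransferase for selection of transduced mammalian cells. A WPRE enhances transcript expression, and the ΔU3 3' LTR makes the integrated provirus self-inactivating.

The plasmid does not encode Cas9, so it must be paired with a separate Cas9 vector or used in cells that already express the nuclease. It is an individual clone from a human kinome guide collection and is suited to stable, puromycin-selectable delivery of a guide for disrupting MAP3K15 in human cells.
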