Addgene plasmid #76102: MAP3K15 gRNA (BRDN0001146305)
Purpose: 3rd generation lentiviral gRNA plasmid targeting human MAP3K15
Depositing lab: John Doench & David Root. Depositing organization: Broad Institute. Publication: Optimized sgRNA design to maximize activity and minimize off-target effects of CRISPR-Cas9. Doench JG, Fusi N, Sullender M, Hegde M, Vaimberg EW, Donovan KF, Smith I, Tothova Z, Wilen C, Orchard R, Virgin HW, Listgarten J, Root DE. Nat Biotechnol. 2016 Jan 18. doi: 10.1038/nbt.3437. PubMed 26780180.
Backbone
  Vector backbone: lentiGuide-Puro
  Backbone manufacturer: Zhang Lab (Addgene plasmid # 52963)
  Vector type: Mammalian Expression, Lentiviral, CRISPR
  Selectable markers: Puromycin
Growth in bacteria
  Bacterial resistance: Ampicillin, 100 μg/mL
  Growth temperature: 37°C
  Growth strain: DH5alpha
  Copy number: High Copy
Gene/Insert
  Gene/Insert name: MAP3K15 (alt names: MAP3K15; NM_001001671.3)
  gRNA/shRNA sequence: CCAGGTACTGAACGATATTG
  Species: H. sapiens (human)
  Entrez Gene: MAP3K15 (a.k.a. ASK3, bA723P2.3)
  Promoter: hU6
  Cloning method: Unknown
  Sequencing primers: 5′ U6-F; 3′ pS2-R
Terms and licenses: Academic/Nonprofit Terms; Industry Terms: Not Available to Industry
Depositor comments: The gRNA was designed to target the following Genbank reference sequence(s): NM_001001671.3. Note that this plasmid does NOT contain Cas9. It should be used in conjunction with lentiCas9-Blast (Addgene #52962) or otherwise with cell lines already expressing Cas9. Browse the full kinome gRNA library at http://www.addgene.org/pooled-library/broadgpp-human-kinome/ or visit http://www.broadinstitute.org/rnai/public/ for detailed protocols and information.
How to cite: MAP3K15 gRNA (BRDN0001146305) was a gift from John Doench & David Root (Addgene plasmid # 76102 ; http://n2t.net/addgene:76102 ; RRID:Addgene_76102)
