>Addgene plasmid #76102 | MAP3K15 gRNA (BRDN0001146305) | depositor partial sequence | sequence record 143562 | Target Sequence
CCAGGTACTGAACGATATTG
