>Addgene plasmid #76102 | MAP3K15 gRNA (BRDN0001146305) | addgene partial sequence | sequence record 185187 | hU6-F
CGTAGAAAGTAATAATTTCTTGGGTAGTTTGCAGTTTTAAAATTATGTTTTAAAATGGACTATCATATGC
TTACCGTAACTTGAAAGTATTTCGATTTCTTGGCTTTATATATCTTGTGGAAAGGACGAAACACCGCCAG
GTACTGAACGATATTGGTTTTAGAGCTAGAAATAGCAAGTTAAAATAAGGCTAGTCCGTTATCAACTTGA
AAAAGTGGCACCGAGTCGGTGCTTTTTTAAGCTTGGCGTAACTAGATCTTGAGACAAATGGCAGTATTCA
TCCACAATTTTAAAAGAAAAGGGGGGATTGGGGGGTACAGTGCAGGGGAAAGAATAGTAGACATAATAGC
AACAGACATACAAACTAAAGAATTACAAAAACAAATTACAAAAATTCAAAATTTTCGGGTTTATTACAGG
GACAGCAGAGATCCACTTTGGCGCCGGCTCGAGGGGGCCCGGGTGCAAAGATGGATAAAGTTTTAAACAG
AGAGGAATCTTTGCAGCTAATGGACCTTCTAGGTCTTGAAAGGAGTGGGAATTGGCTCCGGTGCCCGTCA
GTGGGCAGAG
